Addgene plasmid #54731: mKO2-Lifeact-7
Purpose: (Empty Backbone) Localization: Actin, Excitation: 551, Emission: 565
Depositing lab: Michael Davidson. Depositing organization: Florida State University, Tallahassee.
Backbone
  Vector backbone: mKO2-Lifeact
  Backbone size w/o insert (bp): 4800
  Vector type: Mammalian Expression
  Selectable markers: Neomycin (select with G418)
  Backbone size (bp): 4800
  Tag / fusion protein: mKO2-Lifeact (C terminal on backbone)
Growth in bacteria
  Bacterial resistance: Kanamycin, 50 μg/mL
  Growth temperature: 37°C
  Growth strain: DH5alpha
  Copy number: High Copy
Gene/Insert
  Gene/Insert name: Lifeact-mKO2
  Tag / fusion protein: mKO2-Lifeact (C terminal on backbone)
Terms and licenses: Academic/Nonprofit Terms; Industry Terms: Not Available to Industry
Depositor comments: . Excitation = 551; Emission = 565
How to cite: mKO2-Lifeact-7 was a gift from Michael Davidson (Addgene plasmid # 54731 ; http://n2t.net/addgene:54731 ; RRID:Addgene_54731)
