[The description below was written by a language model from this plasmid's Addgene catalogue record.]
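Description:
mKO2-Lifeact-7 is a mammalian expression plasmid of about 4.8 kb that encodes a fusion of the Lifeact peptide with the orange fluorescent protein mKO2 (monomeric Kusabira Orange 2). Lifeact is a short actin-binding peptide widely used to label filamentous actin in living cells without introducing a full-length actin fusion, and the record gives the intended localization as actin. The catalogue lists the insert as Lifeact-mKO2 and describes the fluorescent protein tag as C-terminal on the backbone, which suggests that the fluorescent protein follows the Lifeact peptide. The "7" in the name may denote a linker length between the two parts, but the record does not define it. The reported spectral properties are excitation at 551 nm and emission at 565 nm.

The plasmid is maintained in bacteria as a high-copy construct under kanamycin selection. It also carries a neomycin resistance marker, so transfected mammalian cells can be selected with G418, for example to derive stable lines. The record includes no feature table and does not state the promoter driving the fusion, the polyadenylation signal or the origins of replication, so these elements cannot be specified here. Although the entry is catalogued as an "empty backbone", it already contains the complete Lifeact–mKO2 fusion. It is typically used as a ready-made fluorescent marker for visualizing actin cytoskeleton structure and dynamics by live-cell or fixed-cell fluorescence microscopy in the orange channel, alone or alongside spectrally distinct markers.
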