>Addgene plasmid #54731 | mKO2-Lifeact-7 | depositor partial sequence | sequence record 85128 | insert sequence
TCAACGGGACTTTCCAAAATGTCGTAACAACTCCGCCCCATTGACGCAAATGGGCGGTAGGCGTGTACGG
TGGGAGGTCTATATAAGCAGAGCTGGTTTAGTGAACCGTCAGATCCGCTAGCGCCACCATGGGCGTGGCC
GACTTGATCAAGAAGTTCGAGTCCATCTCCAAGGAGGAGGGGGATCCACCGGTCGCCACCATGGTGAGTG
TGATTAAACCAGAGATGAAGATGAGGTACTACATGGACGGCTCCGTCAATGGGCATGAGTTCACAATTGA
AGGTGAAGGCACAGGCAGACCTTACGAGGGACATCAAGAGATGACACTACGCGTCACAATGGCCGAGGGC
GGGCCAATGCCTTTCGCGTTTGACTTAGTGTCACACGTGTTCTGTTACGGCCACAGAGTATTTACTAAAT
ATCCAGAAGAGATACCAGACTATTTCAAACAAGCATTTCCTGAAGGCCTGTCATGGGAAAGGTCGTTGGA
GTTCGAAGATGGTGGGTCCGCTTCAGTCAGTGCGCATATAAGCCTTAGAGGAAACACCTTCTACCACAAA
TCCAAATTTACTGGGGTTAACTTTCCTGCCGATGGTCCTATCATGCAAAACCAAAGTGTTGATTGGGAGC
CATCAACCGAGAAAATTACTGCCAGCGACGGAGTTCTGAAGGGTGATGTTACGATGTACCTAAAACTTGA
AGGAGGCGGCAATCACAAATGCCAAATGAAGACTACTTACAAGGCGGCAAAAGAGATTCTTGAAATGCCA
GGAGACCATTACATCGGCCATCGCCTCGTCAGGAAAACCGAAGGCAACATTACTGAGCAGGTAGAAGATG
CAGTAGCTCATAGCTAAGCGGCCGCGACTCTAGATCATAATCAGCCATACCACATTTGTAGAGGTTTTAC
TTGCTTTAAAAAACCTCCCACACCTCCCCCCTGAACCTGAAACATAAAATGAATGCAATTGTTGTTGTTA
ACTTGTTTATTGCA
