>Addgene plasmid #54731 | mKO2-Lifeact-7 | addgene partial sequence | sequence record 93195 | CMV-F 5'-CGCAAATGGGCGGTAGGCGTG-3'
AGTGAACCGTCAGATCCGCTAGCGCCACCATGGGCGTGGCCGACTTGATCAAGAAGTTCGAGTCCATCTC
CAAGGAGGAGGGGGATCCACCGGTCGCCACCATGGTGAGTGTGATTAAACCAGAGATGAAGATGAGGTAC
TACATGGACGGCTCCGTCAATGGGCATGAGTTCACAATTGAAGGTGAAGGCACAGGCAGACCTTACGAGG
GACATCAAGAGATGACACTACGCGTCACAATGGCCGAGGGCGGGCCAATGCCTTTCGCGTTTGACTTAGT
GTCACACGTGTTCTGTTACGGCCACAGAGTATTTACTAAATATCCAGAAGAGATACCAGACTATTTCAAA
CAAGCATTTCCTGAAGGCCTGTCATGGGAAAGGTCGTTGGAGTTCGAAGATGGTGGGTCCGCTTCAGTCA
GTGCGCATATAAGCCTTAGAGGAAACACCTTCTACCACAAATCCAAATTTACTGGGGTTAACTTTCCTGC
CGATGGTCCTATCATGCAAAACCAAAGTGTTGATTGGGAGCCATCAACCGAGAAAATTACTGCCAGCGAC
GGAGTTCTGAAGGGTGATGTTACGATGTACCTAAAACTTGAAGGAGGCGGCAATCACAAATGCCAAATGA
AGACTACTTACAAGGCGGCAAAAGAGATTCTTGAAATGCCAGGAGACCATTACATCGGCCATCGCCTCGT
CAGGAAAACCGAAGGCAACATTACTGAGCAGGTAGAAGATGCAGTAGCTCATAGCTAAGCGGCCGCGACT
CTAGATCATAATCAGCCATACCACATTTGTAGAGGTT
